Addgene plasmid #74970: pXPR_BRD003 sgATXN1L-1
Purpose: sgATXN1L-1, puromycin selection
Depositing lab: William Hahn. Depositing organization: Dana-Farber Cancer Institute. Publication: ATXN1L, CIC, and ETS Transcription Factors Modulate Sensitivity to MAPK Pathway Inhibition. Wang B, Krall EB, Aguirre AJ, Kim M, Widlund HR, Doshi MB, Sicinska E, Sulahian R, Goodale A, Cowley GS, Piccioni F, Doench JG, Root DE, Hahn WC. Cell Rep. 2017 Feb 7;18(6):1543-1557. doi: 10.1016/j.celrep.2017.01.031. PubMed 28178529.
Backbone
  Vector backbone: pXPR_BRD003
  Backbone manufacturer: Broad Institute - Genetic Perturbation Platform
  Backbone size w/o insert (bp): 8318
  Total vector size (bp): 8322
  Vector type: Mammalian Expression, CRISPR
  Selectable markers: Puromycin
Growth in bacteria
  Bacterial resistance: Ampicillin, 100 μg/mL
  Growth temperature: 37°C
  Growth strain: NEB Stable
  Copy number: High Copy
Gene/Insert
  Gene/Insert name: ATXN1L
  gRNA/shRNA sequence: GTAGCAGCACCAGCACACCG
  Species: H. sapiens (human)
  Entrez Gene: ATXN1L (a.k.a. BOAT, BOAT1)
  Cloning method: Restriction Enzyme; 5′ cloning site Bsmb1 (unknown if destroyed); 3′ cloning site Bsmb1 (unknown if destroyed)
  Sequencing primers: 5′ GTATGTCTGTTGCTATTATGTCTACTATTCTTTCC
Terms and licenses: Academic/Nonprofit Terms; Industry Terms: Not Available to Industry
How to cite: pXPR_BRD003 sgATXN1L-1 was a gift from William Hahn (Addgene plasmid # 74970 ; http://n2t.net/addgene:74970 ; RRID:Addgene_74970)
