[The description below was written by a language model from this plasmid's Addgene catalogue record and pLannotate feature annotations shown in this document.]
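Description:
pXPR_BRD003 sgATXN1L-1 is a third-generation, self-inactivating HIV-1 lentiviral guide RNA vector built on the Broad Institute Genetic Perturbation Platform backbone pXPR_BRD003. It carries a single guide RNA targeting human ATXN1L (also known as BOAT). The catalogue lists it simply as a mammalian expression/CRISPR plasmid of about 8.3 kb, but the annotated features show its lentiviral design. An RSV promoter is fused to a truncated 5' LTR, followed by the Ψ packaging signal with a gag fragment, the Rev response element, a cPPT/CTS, and a ΔU3 3' LTR. This arrangement allows Rev-dependent production of packageable genomic RNA while leaving the integrated provirus without LTR promoter activity. In bacteria the plasmid is maintained through a high-copy ColE1/pUC origin and ampicillin resistance. An f1 origin, an SV40 origin and poly(A) signal, and residual lac/T7/T3 cloning-vector elements are also present.

The payload consists of two expression units. A human U6 RNA polymerase III promoter drives the 20-nt ATXN1L spacer, which was cloned through BsmBI sites and sits directly upstream of the Streptococcus pyogenes Cas9 guide RNA scaffold; in the circular map this unit spans the sequence origin. Downstream, the EF-1α core promoter with its intron A drives puromycin N-acetyltransferase, followed by a WPRE that enhances transcript expression, so transduced cells can be selected with puromycin. No Cas9 coding sequence is annotated, so the nuclease must be supplied separately, for example in a Cas9-expressing cell line. The construct is intended for CRISPR knockout of ATXN1L in human cells, and the associated publication concerns ATXN1L, CIC and ETS transcription factors as modulators of sensitivity to MAPK pathway inhibition.
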