Features (pLannotate 1.2.2; 29 found; start..end, strand, type, name):
      1..76      +  misc_RNA       gRNA scaffold: guide RNA scaffold for the Streptococcus pyogenes CRISPR/Cas9 system
    132..249     +  misc_feature   cPPT/CTS: central polypurine tract and central termination sequence of HIV-1
    315..381     +  CDS            small t antigen (fragment): SV40 (simian virus 40) small t antigen
    407..618     +  promoter       EF-1α core promoter: core promoter for human elongation factor EF-1α
    619..1557    +  intron         EF-1α intron A: intron upstream of the start codon of human EF-1α
   1579..2178    +  CDS            PuroR (fragment): puromycin N-acetyltransferase; pac from Streptomyces; confers resistance to puromycin
   2194..2782    +  misc_feature   WPRE: woodchuck hepatitis virus posttranscriptional regulatory element
   2833..2852    +  misc_feature   cPPT/CTS (fragment): central polypurine tract and central termination sequence of HIV-1
   2854..3087    +  LTR            3' LTR (ΔU3): self-inactivating 3' long terminal repeat (LTR) from HIV-1
   3165..3286    +  polyA_signal   SV40 poly(A) signal: SV40 polyadenylation signal
   3326..3461    +  rep_origin     SV40 ori: SV40 origin of replication
   3482..3500    -  promoter       T7 promoter: promoter for bacteriophage T7 RNA polymerase
   3508..3663    +  CDS            lacZα (fragment): LacZα fragment of β-galactosidase; lacZ fragment
   3668..4096    +  rep_origin     f1 ori (sequence partly withheld): f1 bacteriophage origin of replication; arrow indicates direction of (+) strand synthesis
   4149..4253    +  promoter       AmpR promoter: bla
   4254..5114    +  CDS            AmpR: β-lactamase; bla; confers resistance to ampicillin, carbenicillin, and related antibiotics
   5285..5873    +  rep_origin     ori: high-copy-number ColE1/pMB1/pBR322/pUC origin of replication
   6056..6148    +  CDS            lacI (fragment): lac repressor; lacI; The lac repressor binds to the lac operator to inhibit transcription in E. coli. This inhibition can be relieved by adding lactose or isopropyl-β-D-thiogalactopyranoside (IPTG).
   6161..6182    +  protein_bind   CAP binding site: CAP binding activates transcription in the presence of cAMP. E. coli catabolite activator protein
   6197..6227    +  promoter       lac promoter: promoter for the E. coli lac operon
   6235..6251    +  protein_bind   lac operator: The lac repressor binds to the lac operator to inhibit transcription in E. coli. This inhibition can be relieved by adding lactose or isopropyl-β-D-thiogalactopyranoside (IPTG). lac repressor encoded by lacI
   6296..6314    +  promoter       T3 promoter: promoter for bacteriophage T3 RNA polymerase
   6342..6568    +  promoter       RSV promoter: Rous sarcoma virus enhancer/promoter
   6569..6749    +  LTR            5' LTR (truncated): truncated 5' long terminal repeat (LTR) from HIV-1
   6796..6921    +  misc_feature   HIV-1 Ψ: packaging signal of human immunodeficiency virus type 1
   6905..7268    +  CDS            HIV-1 gag (fragment): gag protein from human immunodeficiency virus 1; gag
   7414..7647    +  misc_feature   RRE: The Rev response element (RRE) of HIV-1 allows for Rev-dependent mRNA export from the nucleus to the cytoplasm.
   8024..8050    +  CDS            Rev (fragment): human immunodeficiency virus 1 (HIV-1) Rev protein; rev; enhances nuclear export of unspliced and incompletely spliced viral mRNAs
   8054..8294    +  promoter       U6 promoter: RNA polymerase III promoter for human U6 snRNA
>Addgene plasmid #74970 | pXPR_BRD003 sgATXN1L-1 | depositor full sequence | sequence record 141817 | pXPR_BRD003 sgATXN1L-1 sequence 8323 bps
GTTTTAGAGCTAGAAATAGCAAGTTAAAATAAGGCTAGTCCGTTATCAACTTGAAAAAGTGGCACCGAGT
CGGTGCTTTTTTAAGCTTGGCGTAACTAGATCTTGAGACAAATGGCAGTATTCATCCACAATTTTAAAAG
AAAAGGGGGGATTGGGGGGTACAGTGCAGGGGAAAGAATAGTAGACATAATAGCAACAGACATACAAACT
AAAGAATTACAAAAACAAATTACAAAAATTCAAAATTTTCGGGTTTATTACAGGGACAGCAGAGATCCAC
TTTGGCGCCGGCTCGAGGGGGCCCGGGTGCAAAGATGGATAAAGTTTTAAACAGAGAGGAATCTTTGCAG
CTAATGGACCTTCTAGGTCTTGAAAGGAGTGGGAATTGGCTCCGGTGCCCGTCAGTGGGCAGAGCGCACA
TCGCCCACAGTCCCCGAGAAGTTGGGGGGAGGGGTCGGCAATTGATCCGGTGCCTAGAGAAGGTGGCGCG
GGGTAAACTGGGAAAGTGATGTCGTGTACTGGCTCCGCCTTTTTCCCGAGGGTGGGGGAGAACCGTATAT
AAGTGCAGTAGTCGCCGTGAACGTTCTTTTTCGCAACGGGTTTGCCGCCAGAACACAGGTAAGTGCCGTG
TGTGGTTCCCGCGGGCCTGGCCTCTTTACGGGTTATGGCCCTTGCGTGCCTTGAATTACTTCCACCTGGC
TGCAGTACGTGATTCTTGATCCCGAGCTTCGGGTTGGAAGTGGGTGGGAGAGTTCGAGGCCTTGCGCTTA
AGGAGCCCCTTCGCCTCGTGCTTGAGTTGAGGCCTGGCCTGGGCGCTGGGGCCGCCGCGTGCGAATCTGG
TGGCACCTTCGCGCCTGTCTCGCTGCTTTCGATAAGTCTCTAGCCATTTAAAATTTTTGATGACCTGCTG
CGACGCTTTTTTTCTGGCAAGATAGTCTTGTAAATGCGGGCCAAGATCTGCACACTGGTATTTCGGTTTT
TGGGGCCGCGGGCGGCGACGGGGCCCGTGCGTCCCAGCGCACATGTTCGGCGAGGCGGGGCCTGCGAGCG
CGGCCACCGAGAATCGGACGGGGGTAGTCTCAAGCTGGCCGGCCTGCTCTGGTGCCTGGCCTCGCGCCGC
CGTGTATCGCCCCGCCCTGGGCGGCAAGGCTGGCCCGGTCGGCACCAGTTGCGTGAGCGGAAAGATGGCC
GCTTCCCGGCCCTGCTGCAGGGAGCTCAAAATGGAGGACGCGGCGCTCGGGAGAGCGGGCGGGTGAGTCA
CCCACACAAAGGAAAAGGGCCTTTCCGTCCTCAGCCGTCGCTTCATGTGACTCCACGGAGTACCGGGCGC
CGTCCAGGCACCTCGATTAGTTCTCGAGCTTTTGGAGTACGTCGTCTTTAGGTTGGGGGGAGGGGTTTTA
TGCGATGGAGTTTCCCCACACTGAGTGGGTGGAGACTGAAGTTAGGCCAGCTTGGCACTTGATGTAATTC
TCCTTGGAATTTGCCCTTTTTGAGTTTGGATCTTGGTTCATTCTCAAGCCTCAGACAGTGGTTCAAAGTT
TTTTTCTTCCATTTCAGGTGTCGTGACGTACGGCCACCATGACCGAGTACAAGCCCACGGTGCGCCTCGC
CACCCGCGACGACGTCCCCAGGGCCGTACGCACCCTCGCCGCCGCGTTCGCCGACTACCCCGCCACGCGC
CACACCGTCGATCCGGACCGCCACATCGAGCGGGTCACCGAGCTGCAAGAACTCTTCCTCACGCGCGTCG
GGCTCGACATCGGCAAGGTGTGGGTCGCGGACGACGGCGCCGCCGTGGCGGTCTGGACCACGCCGGAGAG
CGTCGAAGCGGGGGCGGTGTTCGCCGAGATCGGCCCGCGCATGGCCGAGTTGAGCGGTTCCCGGCTGGCC
GCGCAGCAACAGATGGAAGGCCTCCTGGCGCCGCACCGGCCCAAGGAGCCCGCGTGGTTCCTGGCCACCG
TCGGAGTCTCGCCCGACCACCAGGGCAAGGGTCTGGGCAGCGCCGTCGTGCTCCCCGGAGTGGAGGCGGC
CGAGCGCGCCGGGGTGCCCGCCTTCCTGGAGACCTCCGCGCCCCGCAACCTCCCCTTCTACGAGCGGCTC
GGCTTCACCGTCACCGCCGACGTCGAGGTGCCCGAAGGACCGCGCACCTGGTGCATGACCCGCAAGCCCG
GTGCCTGAACGCGTTAAGTCGACAATCAACCTCTGGATTACAAAATTTGTGAAAGATTGACTGGTATTCT
TAACTATGTTGCTCCTTTTACGCTATGTGGATACGCTGCTTTAATGCCTTTGTATCATGCTATTGCTTCC
CGTATGGCTTTCATTTTCTCCTCCTTGTATAAATCCTGGTTGCTGTCTCTTTATGAGGAGTTGTGGCCCG
TTGTCAGGCAACGTGGCGTGGTGTGCACTGTGTTTGCTGACGCAACCCCCACTGGTTGGGGCATTGCCAC
CACCTGTCAGCTCCTTTCCGGGACTTTCGCTTTCCCCCTCCCTATTGCCACGGCGGAACTCATCGCCGCC
TGCCTTGCCCGCTGCTGGACAGGGGCTCGGCTGTTGGGCACTGACAATTCCGTGGTGTTGTCGGGGAAAT
CATCGTCCTTTCCTTGGCTGCTCGCCTGTGTTGCCACCTGGATTCTGCGCGGGACGTCCTTCTGCTACGT
CCCTTCGGCCCTCAATCCAGCGGACCTTCCTTCCCGCGGCCTGCTGCCGGCTCTGCGGCCTCTTCCGCGT
CTTCGCCTTCGCCCTCAGACGAGTCGGATCTCCCTTTGGGCCGCCTCCCCGCGTCGACTTTAAGACCAAT
GACTTACAAGGCAGCTGTAGATCTTAGCCACTTTTTAAAAGAAAAGGGGGGACTGGAAGGGCTAATTCAC
TCCCAACGAAGACAAGATCTGCTTTTTGCTTGTACTGGGTCTCTCTGGTTAGACCAGATCTGAGCCTGGG
AGCTCTCTGGCTAACTAGGGAACCCACTGCTTAAGCCTCAATAAAGCTTGCCTTGAGTGCTTCAAGTAGT
GTGTGCCCGTCTGTTGTGTGACTCTGGTAACTAGAGATCCCTCAGACCCTTTTAGTCAGTGTGGAAAATC
TCTAGCAGTACGTATAGTAGTTCATGTCATCTTATTATTCAGTATTTATAACTTGCAAAGAAATGAATAT
CAGAGAGTGAGAGGAACTTGTTTATTGCAGCTTATAATGGTTACAAATAAAGCAATAGCATCACAAATTT
CACAAATAAAGCATTTTTTTCACTGCATTCTAGTTGTGGTTTGTCCAAACTCATCAATGTATCTTATCAT
GTCTGGCTCTAGCTATCCCGCCCCTAACTCCGCCCATCCCGCCCCTAACTCCGCCCAGTTCCGCCCATTC
TCCGCCCCATGGCTGACTAATTTTTTTTATTTATGCAGAGGCCGAGGCCGCCTCGGCCTCTGAGCTATTC
CAGAAGTAGTGAGGAGGCTTTTTTGGAGGCCTAGGGACGTACCCAATTCGCCCTATAGTGAGTCGTATTA
CGCGCGCTCACTGGCCGTCGTTTTACAACGTCGTGACTGGGAAAACCCTGGCGTTACCCAACTTAATCGC
CTTGCAGCACATCCCCCTTTCGCCAGCTGGCGTAATAGCGAAGAGGCCCGCACCGATCGCCCTTCCCAAC
AGTTGCGCAGCCTGAATGGCGAATGGG
[124 nt withheld, positions 3668-3791]
C
[91 nt withheld, positions 3793-3883]
A
[49 nt withheld, positions 3885-3933]
CCTTTGACGTTGGAGTCCACGTTCTTT
[37 nt withheld, positions 3961-3997]
ACCCTATCTCGGTCTATTCTTTTGATTTATAAGGGATTTTGCCGATTTCGGCCTATTGGTTAAAAAATGA
GCTGATTTAACAAAAATTTAACGCGAATTTTAACAAAATATTAACGCTTACAATTTAGGTGGCACTTTTC
GGGGAAATGTGCGCGGAACCCCTATTTGTTTATTTTTCTAAATACATTCAAATATGTATCCGCTCATGAG
ACAATAACCCTGATAAATGCTTCAATAATATTGAAAAAGGAAGAGTATGAGTATTCAACATTTCCGTGTC
GCCCTTATTCCCTTTTTTGCGGCATTTTGCCTTCCTGTTTTTGCTCACCCAGAAACGCTGGTGAAAGTAA
AAGATGCTGAAGATCAGTTGGGTGCACGAGTGGGTTACATCGAACTGGATCTCAACAGCGGTAAGATCCT
TGAGAGTTTTCGCCCCGAAGAACGTTTTCCAATGATGAGCACTTTTAAAGTTCTGCTATGTGGCGCGGTA
TTATCCCGTATTGACGCCGGGCAAGAGCAACTCGGTCGCCGCATACACTATTCTCAGAATGACTTGGTTG
AGTACTCACCAGTCACAGAAAAGCATCTTACGGATGGCATGACAGTAAGAGAATTATGCAGTGCTGCCAT
AACCATGAGTGATAACACTGCGGCCAACTTACTTCTGACAACGATCGGAGGACCGAAGGAGCTAACCGCT
TTTTTGCACAACATGGGGGATCATGTAACTCGCCTTGATCGTTGGGAACCGGAGCTGAATGAAGCCATAC
CAAACGACGAGCGTGACACCACGATGCCTGTAGCAATGGCAACAACGTTGCGCAAACTATTAACTGGCGA
ACTACTTACTCTAGCTTCCCGGCAACAATTAATAGACTGGATGGAGGCGGATAAAGTTGCAGGACCACTT
CTGCGCTCGGCCCTTCCGGCTGGCTGGTTTATTGCTGATAAATCTGGAGCCGGTGAGCGTGGGTCTCGCG
GTATCATTGCAGCACTGGGGCCAGATGGTAAGCCCTCCCGTATCGTAGTTATCTACACGACGGGGAGTCA
GGCAACTATGGATGAACGAAATAGACAGATCGCTGAGATAGGTGCCTCACTGATTAAGCATTGGTAACTG
TCAGACCAAGTTTACTCATATATACTTTAGATTGATTTAAAACTTCATTTTTAATTTAAAAGGATCTAGG
TGAAGATCCTTTTTGATAATCTCATGACCAAAATCCCTTAACGTGAGTTTTCGTTCCACTGAGCGTCAGA
CCCCGTAGAAAAGATCAAAGGATCTTCTTGAGATCCTTTTTTTCTGCGCGTAATCTGCTGCTTGCAAACA
AAAAAACCACCGCTACCAGCGGTGGTTTGTTTGCCGGATCAAGAGCTACCAACTCTTTTTCCGAAGGTAA
CTGGCTTCAGCAGAGCGCAGATACCAAATACTGTTCTTCTAGTGTAGCCGTAGTTAGGCCACCACTTCAA
GAACTCTGTAGCACCGCCTACATACCTCGCTCTGCTAATCCTGTTACCAGTGGCTGCTGCCAGTGGCGAT
AAGTCGTGTCTTACCGGGTTGGACTCAAGACGATAGTTACCGGATAAGGCGCAGCGGTCGGGCTGAACGG
GGGGTTCGTGCACACAGCCCAGCTTGGAGCGAACGACCTACACCGAACTGAGATACCTACAGCGTGAGCT
ATGAGAAAGCGCCACGCTTCCCGAAGGGAGAAAGGCGGACAGGTATCCGGTAAGCGGCAGGGTCGGAACA
GGAGAGCGCACGAGGGAGCTTCCAGGGGGAAACGCCTGGTATCTTTATAGTCCTGTCGGGTTTCGCCACC
TCTGACTTGAGCGTCGATTTTTGTGATGCTCGTCAGGGGGGCGGAGCCTATGGAAAAACGCCAGCAACGC
GGCCTTTTTACGGTTCCTGGCCTTTTGCTGGCCTTTTGCTCACATGTTCTTTCCTGCGTTATCCCCTGAT
TCTGTGGATAACCGTATTACCGCCTTTGAGTGAGCTGATACCGCTCGCCGCAGCCGAACGACCGAGCGCA
GCGAGTCAGTGAGCGAGGAAGCGGAAGAGCGCCCAATACGCAAACCGCCTCTCCCCGCGCGTTGGCCGAT
TCATTAATGCAGCTGGCACGACAGGTTTCCCGACTGGAAAGCGGGCAGTGAGCGCAACGCAATTAATGTG
AGTTAGCTCACTCATTAGGCACCCCAGGCTTTACACTTTATGCTTCCGGCTCGTATGTTGTGTGGAATTG
TGAGCGGATAACAATTTCACACAGGAAACAGCTATGACCATGATTACGCCAAGCGCGCAATTAACCCTCA
CTAAAGGGAACAAAAGCTGGAGCTGCAAGCTTAATGTAGTCTTATGCAATACTCTTGTAGTCTTGCAACA
TGGTAACGATGAGTTAGCAACATGCCTTACAAGGAGAGAAAAAGCACCGTGCATGCCGATTGGTGGAAGT
AAGGTGGTACGATCGTGCCTTATTAGGAAGGCAACAGACGGGTCTGACATGGATTGGACGAACCACTGAA
TTGCCGCATTGCAGAGATATTGTATTTAAGTGCCTAGCTCGATACATAAACGGGTCTCTCTGGTTAGACC
AGATCTGAGCCTGGGAGCTCTCTGGCTAACTAGGGAACCCACTGCTTAAGCCTCAATAAAGCTTGCCTTG
AGTGCTTCAAGTAGTGTGTGCCCGTCTGTTGTGTGACTCTGGTAACTAGAGATCCCTCAGACCCTTTTAG
TCAGTGTGGAAAATCTCTAGCAGTGGCGCCCGAACAGGGACTTGAAAGCGAAAGGGAAACCAGAGGAGCT
CTCTCGACGCAGGACTCGGCTTGCTGAAGCGCGCACGGCAAGAGGCGAGGGGCGGCGACTGGTGAGTACG
CCAAAAATTTTGACTAGCGGAGGCTAGAAGGAGAGAGATGGGTGCGAGAGCGTCAGTATTAAGCGGGGGA
GAATTAGATCGCGATGGGAAAAAATTCGGTTAAGGCCAGGGGGAAAGAAAAAATATAAATTAAAACATAT
AGTATGGGCAAGCAGGGAGCTAGAACGATTCGCAGTTAATCCTGGCCTGTTAGAAACATCAGAAGGCTGT
AGACAAATACTGGGACAGCTACAACCATCCCTTCAGACAGGATCAGAAGAACTTAGATCATTATATAATA
CAGTAGCAACCCTCTATTGTGTGCATCAAAGGATAGAGATAAAAGACACCAAGGAAGCTTTAGACAAGAT
AGAGGAAGAGCAAAACAAAAGTAAGACCACCGCACAGCAAGCGGCCGCTGATCTTCAGACCTGGAGGAGG
AGATATGAGGGACAATTGGAGAAGTGAATTATATAAATATAAAGTAGTAAAAATTGAACCATTAGGAGTA
GCACCCACCAAGGCAAAGAGAAGAGTGGTGCAGAGAGAAAAAAGAGCAGTGGGAATAGGAGCTTTGTTCC
TTGGGTTCTTGGGAGCAGCAGGAAGCACTATGGGCGCAGCGTCAATGACGCTGACGGTACAGGCCAGACA
ATTATTGTCTGGTATAGTGCAGCAGCAGAACAATTTGCTGAGGGCTATTGAGGCGCAACAGCATCTGTTG
CAACTCACAGTCTGGGGCATCAAGCAGCTCCAGGCAAGAATCCTGGCTGTGGAAAGATACCTAAAGGATC
AACAGCTCCTGGGGATTTGGGGTTGCTCTGGAAAACTCATTTGCACCACTGCTGTGCCTTGGAATGCTAG
TTGGAGTAATAAATCTCTGGAACAGATTTGGAATCACACGACCTGGATGGAGTGGGACAGAGAAATTAAC
AATTACACAAGCTTAATACACTCCTTAATTGAAGAATCGCAAAACCAGCAAGAAAAGAATGAACAAGAAT
TATTGGAATTAGATAAATGGGCAAGTTTGTGGAATTGGTTTAACATAACAAATTGGCTGTGGTATATAAA
ATTATTCATAATGATAGTAGGAGGCTTGGTAGGTTTAAGAATAGTTTTTGCTGTACTTTCTATAGTGAAT
AGAGTTAGGCAGGGATATTCACCATTATCGTTTCAGACCCACCTCCCAACCCCGAGGGGACCCAGAGAGG
GCCTATTTCCCATGATTCCTTCATATTTGCATATACGATACAAGGCTGTTAGAGAGATAATTAGAATTAA
TTTGACTGTAAACACAAAGATATTAGTACAAAATACGTGACGTAGAAAGTAATAATTTCTTGGGTAGTTT
GCAGTTTTAAAATTATGTTTTAAAATGGACTATCATATGCTTACCGTAACTTGAAAGTATTTCGATTTCT
TGGCTTTATATATCTTGTGGAAAGGACGAAACACCGGTAGCAGCACCAGCACACCG
