>Addgene plasmid #74970 | pXPR_BRD003 sgATXN1L-1 | addgene partial sequence | sequence record 147014 | WPRE-R 5'-CATAGCGTAAAAGGAGCAACA-3'
TTTTGTAATCCAGAGGTTGATTGTCGACTTAACGCGTTCAGGCACCGGGCTTGCGGGTCATGCACCAGGT
GCGCGGTCCTTCGGGCACCTCGACGTCGGCGGTGACGGTGAAGCCGAGCCGCTCGTAGAAGGGGAGGTTG
CGGGGCGCGGAGGTCTCCAGGAAGGCGGGCACCCCGGCGCGCTCGGCCGCCTCCACTCCGGGGAGCACGA
CGGCGCTGCCCAGACCCTTGCCCTGGTGGTCGGGCGAGACTCCGACGGTGGCCAGGAACCACGCGGGCTC
CTTGGGCCGGTGCGGCGCCAGGAGGCCTTCCATCTGTTGCTGCGCGGCCAGCCGGGAACCGCTCAACTCG
GCCATGCGCGGGCCGATCTCGGCGAACACCGCCCCCGCTTCGACGCTCTCCGGCGTGGTCCAGACCGCCA
CGGCGGCGCCGTCGTCCGCGACCCACACCTTGCC
