>Addgene plasmid #74970 | pXPR_BRD003 sgATXN1L-1 | addgene partial sequence | sequence record 147195 | hU6-F 5'-GAGGGCCTATTTCCCATGATT-3'
GCTGTTAGAGAGATAATTAGAATTAATTTGACTGTAAACACAAAGATATTAGTACAAAATACGTGACGTA
GAAAGTAATAATTTCTTGGGTAGTTTGCAGTTTTAAAATTATGTTTTAAAATGGACTATCATATGCTTAC
CGTAACTTGAAAGTATTTCGATTTCTTGGCTTTATATATCTTGTGGAAAGGACGAAACACCGGTAGCAGC
ACCAGCACACCGGTTTTAGAGCTAGAAATAGCAAGTTAAAATAAGGCTAGTCCGTTATCAACTTGAAAAA
GTGGCACCGAGTCGGTGCTTTTTTAAGCTTGGCGTAACTAGATCTTGAGACAAATGGCAGTATTCATCCA
CAATTTTAAAAGAAAAGGGGGGATTGGGGGGTACAGTGCAGGGGAAAGAATAGTAGACATAATAGCAACA
GACATACAAACTAAAGAATTACAAAAACAAATTACAAAAATTCAAAATTTTCGGGTTTATTACAGGGACA
GCAGAGATCCACTTTGGCGCCGGCTCGAGGGGGCCCGGGTGCAAAGATGGATAAAGTTTTAAACAGAGAG
GAATCTTTGCAGCTAATGGACCTTCTAGGTCTTGAAAGGAGTGGGAATTGGCTCCGGTGCCCGTCAGTGG
GCAGAGCGCACATCGCCCACAGTCCCCGAGAAGTTGGGGGGAGGGGTCGGCAATTGATCCGGTGCCTAGA
GAAGGTGGCGCGGGGTAAACTGGGAAAGTGATGTCGTGTACTGGCTCCGCCTTTTTCCCGAGGGTGGGGG
AGAACCGTATATAAGTGCAGTAGTCGCCGTGAACGTTCTTTTTCGCAACGGGTTTGCCGCCAGAACACAG
GTAAGTGCCGTGTGTGGTTCCCGCGGGCCT
